Addgene plasmid #105668: pBad-CAts TAG97
Purpose: expresses thermostable variant of human carbonic anhydrase II with TAG stop codon at site 97 and C-terminal 6x his tag
Depositing lab: Ryan Mehl. Publication: Chemical Biology & Biochemistry Laboratory : Using Genetic Code Expansion Manual. Mehl R, van Zee K, Kean K. 2020.
Backbone
  Vector backbone: pBad
  Backbone manufacturer: Invitrogen
  Backbone size w/o insert (bp): 4100
  Total vector size (bp): 4900
  Vector type: Bacterial Expression
Growth in bacteria
  Bacterial resistance: Ampicillin, 100 μg/mL
  Growth temperature: 37°C
  Growth strain: DH5alpha
  Copy number: Low Copy
Gene/Insert
  Gene/Insert name: human carbonic anhydrase II thermostable variant (alt name: HCAII)
  Species: H. sapiens (human)
  Insert size (bp): 801
  Mutation: TAG stop codon at site 97
  Entrez Gene: CA2 (a.k.a. CA-II, CAC, CAII, Car2, HEL-76, HEL-S-282)
  Promoter: pBad/arabinose
  Tag / fusion protein: 6x his tag (C terminal on insert)
  Cloning method: Restriction Enzyme; 5′ cloning site NcoI (not destroyed); 3′ cloning site HindIII (not destroyed)
  Sequencing primers: 5′ ATGCCATAGCATTTTTATCC; 3′ GATTTAATCTGTATCAGG
Terms and licenses: Academic/Nonprofit Terms; Industry Terms: Not Available to Industry
Depositor comments: Please visit https://openlibrary-repo.ecampusontario.ca/jspui/handle/123456789/838 for Chemical Biology & Biochemistry Laboratory Using Genetic Code Expansion Manual.
How to cite: pBad-CAts TAG97 was a gift from Ryan Mehl (Addgene plasmid # 105668 ; http://n2t.net/addgene:105668 ; RRID:Addgene_105668)
