[The description below was written by a language model from this plasmid's Addgene catalogue record and pLannotate feature annotations shown in this document.]
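Description:
pBad-CAts TAG97 is a bacterial expression plasmid built on the Invitrogen pBad backbone for arabinose-inducible production of a thermostable variant of human carbonic anhydrase II (CA2/HCAII) in E. coli. The roughly 800 bp coding sequence was cloned between NcoI and HindIII sites, both retained, downstream of the araBAD promoter. The divergently transcribed araC gene on the same plasmid supplies the regulator that represses the promoter in the absence of L-arabinose and activates it when the sugar is present. Transcription of the insert is stopped by the rrnB T1 and T2 terminators, which lie after a 5S rRNA segment carried over from the rrnB region. The plasmid is selected with ampicillin through the bla gene and its own promoter. It replicates from a ColE1/pBR322-type origin accompanied by the bom region and only a short fragment of rop. The catalogue lists it as low copy, whereas the automated annotation uses a generic high-copy label for this origin family. The sequenced record is 4,757 nt, slightly smaller than the approximate 4.9 kb catalogue figure.

The defining feature is an amber (TAG) stop codon replacing the codon at site 97 of the enzyme, combined with a C-terminal 6x His tag; neither is annotated separately in the feature table. Because the tag sits after the TAG codon, translation normally ends at position 97 and gives an untagged truncation. Full-length, His-tagged protein appears only when the amber codon is suppressed, for example by an orthogonal tRNA/aminoacyl-tRNA synthetase pair, which this plasmid does not carry and which would have to be supplied separately. This arrangement suits site-specific incorporation of noncanonical amino acids. The associated publication is a teaching laboratory manual on genetic code expansion, which indicates that intended use.
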