Features (pLannotate 1.2.2; 11 found; start..end, strand, type, name):
     16..300     +  promoter       araBAD promoter: araBAD; promoter of the L-arabinose operon of E. coli; the araC regulatory gene is transcribed in the opposite direction (Guzman et al., 1995)
    334..1113    +  CDS            CA2: CAH2_HUMAN - Experimental evidence at protein level: Swiss-Prot protein existence level 1. Essential for bone resorption and osteoclast differentiation (By similarity). Reversible hydration of carbon dioxide. Can hydrate cyanamide to urea. Involved in the regulation of fluid secretion into the anterior chamber of the eye. Contributes to intracellular pH regulation in the duodenal upper villous epithelium during proton- coupled peptide absorption. Stimulates the chloride-bicarbonate exchange activity of SLC26A6. From Homo sapiens (Human).
   1224..1339    +  ncRNA          5S rRNA: Accession: RF00001 - 5S ribosomal RNA
   1343..1429    +  terminator     rrnB T1 terminator: Escherichia coli rrnB; transcription terminator T1 from the E. coli rrnB gene
   1521..1548    +  terminator     rrnB T2 terminator: transcription terminator T2 from the E. coli rrnB gene
   1567..1658    +  promoter       AmpR promoter: bla
   1659..2519    +  CDS            AmpR: β-lactamase; bla; confers resistance to ampicillin, carbenicillin, and related antibiotics
   2690..3278    +  rep_origin     ori: high-copy-number ColE1/pMB1/pBR322/pUC origin of replication
   3464..3604    -  misc_feature   bom: basis of mobility region from pBR322
   3706..3746    -  CDS            rop (fragment): Rop protein, which maintains plasmids at low copy number; rop
   3868..4746    -  CDS            araC: L-arabinose regulatory protein; araC
>Addgene plasmid #105668 | pBad-CAts TAG97 | addgene full sequence | sequence record 205515 | Addgene NGS Result
TCCCGCCATTCAGAGAAGAAACCAATTGTCCATATTGCATCAGACATTGCCGTCACTGCGTCTTTTACTG
GCTCTTCTCGCTAACCAAACCGGTAACCCCGCTTATTAAAAGCATTCTGTAACAAAGCGGGACCAAAGCC
ATGACAAAAACGCGTAACAAAAGTGTCTATAATCACGGCAGAAAAGTCCACATTGATTATTTGCACGGCG
TCACACTTTGCTATGCCATAGCATTTTTATCCATAAGATTAGCGGATCCTACCTGACGCTTTTTATCGCA
ACTCTCTACTGTTTCTCCATACCCGTTTTTTGGGCTAACAGGAGGAATTAACCATGGCGCATCATTGGGG
TTACGGTAAACACAACGGTCCGGAGCATTGGCACAAAGATTTTCCAATTGCGAAGGGCGAACGTCAAAGC
CCGGTTGACATTGATACGCACACGGCAAAGTACGACCCGAGCCTGAAACCGCTGAGCGTTTCCTATGACC
AGGCTACGAGCCTGCGTATCCTGAACAATGGCCACACCTTCAACGTGGAGTTTGATGATTCCCAAGATAA
GGCGGTTCTGAAAGGTGGTCCGTTGGATGGCACCTACCGCCTGATCCAATTTCACTTTCACTAGGGTAGC
CACGACGGTCAGGGCAGCGAGCATACCGTGGACAAAAAGAAGTATGCAGCCGAACTGCACCTGGTGCATT
GGAACACGAAGTACGGCGACTTCGGTAAAGCGGTCCAGCAACCGGACGGTCTGGCTGTTCTGGGTATTTT
CCTGAAGGTCGGCAGCGCGAACCCGGGTCTGCAGAAAGTGGTTGACGTGTTGGACTCTATCAAGACCAAA
GGCAAGAGCGCGGACTTCACCAATTTCGATCCGCGTGGTCTGCTGCCGGAGAGCCTGGATTACTGGACTT
ATCCGGGCAGCCTGACCACCCCGCCATTGCTGGAGTGCGTGACCTGGATCGTCTTGAAAGAACCGATCAG
CGTTAGCTCTGAACAGGTCAGCAAGTTCCGCAAGCTGAATTTCAATGGTGAGGGCGAGCCGGAAGAACCG
ATGGTCGATAATTGGCGTCCTACCCAACCGCTGAAAAACCGCCAGATTAAAGCATCCTTTAAGCATCACC
ACCACCATCACTAAAAGCTTGGCTGTTTTGGCGGATGAGAGAAGATTTTCAGCCTGATACAGATTAAATC
AGAACGCAGAAGCGGTCTGATAAAACAGAATTTGCCTGGCGGCAGTAGCGCGGTGGTCCCACCTGACCCC
ATGCCGAACTCAGAAGTGAAACGCCGTAGCGCCGATGGTAGTGTGGGGTCTCCCCATGCGAGAGTAGGGA
ACTGCCAGGCATCAAATAAAACGAAAGGCTCAGTCGAAAGACTGGGCCTTTCGTTTTATCTGTTGTTTGT
CGGTGAACGCTCTCCTGAGTAGGACAAATCCGCCGGGAGCGGATTTGAACGTTGCGAAGCAACGGCCCGG
AGGGTGGCGGGCAGGACGCCCGCCATAAACTGCCAGGCATCAAATTAAGCAGAAGGCCATCCTGACGGAT
GGCCTTTTTGCGTTTCTACAAACTCTTTTGTTTATTTTTCTAAATACATTCAAATATGTATCCGCTCATG
AGACAATAACCCTGATAAATGCTTCAATAATATTGAAAAAGGAAGAGTATGAGTATTCAACATTTCCGTG
TCGCCCTTATTCCCTTTTTTGCGGCATTTTGCCTTCCTGTTTTTGCTCACCCAGAAACGCTGGTGAAAGT
AAAAGATGCTGAAGATCAGTTGGGTGCACGAGTGGGTTACATCGAACTGGATCTCAACAGCGGTAAGATC
CTTGAGAGTTTTCGCCCCGAAGAACGTTTTCCAATGATGAGCACTTTTAAAGTTCTGCTATGTGGCGCGG
TATTATCCCGTGTTGACGCCGGGCAAGAGCAACTCGGTCGCCGCATACACTATTCTCAGAATGACTTGGT
TGAGTACTCACCAGTCACAGAAAAGCATCTTACGGATGGCATGACAGTAAGAGAATTATGCAGTGCTGCC
ATAACCATGAGTGATAACACTGCGGCCAACTTACTTCTGACAACGATCGGAGGACCGAAGGAGCTAACCG
CTTTTTTGCACAACATGGGGGATCATGTAACTCGCCTTGATCGTTGGGAACCGGAGCTGAATGAAGCCAT
ACCAAACGACGAGCGTGACACCACGATGCCTGTAGCAATGGCAACAACGTTGCGCAAACTATTAACTGGC
GAACTACTTACTCTAGCTTCCCGGCAACAATTAATAGACTGGATGGAGGCGGATAAAGTTGCAGGACCAC
TTCTGCGCTCGGCCCTTCCGGCTGGCTGGTTTATTGCTGATAAATCTGGAGCCGGTGAGCGTGGGTCTCG
CGGTATCATTGCAGCACTGGGGCCAGATGGTAAGCCCTCCCGTATCGTAGTTATCTACACGACGGGGAGT
CAGGCAACTATGGATGAACGAAATAGACAGATCGCTGAGATAGGTGCCTCACTGATTAAGCATTGGTAAC
TGTCAGACCAAGTTTACTCATATATACTTTAGATTGATTTAAAACTTCATTTTTAATTTAAAAGGATCTA
GGTGAAGATCCTTTTTGATAATCTCATGACCAAAATCCCTTAACGTGAGTTTTCGTTCCACTGAGCGTCA
GACCCCGTAGAAAAGATCAAAGGATCTTCTTGAGATCCTTTTTTTCTGCGCGTAATCTGCTGCTTGCAAA
CAAAAAAACCACCGCTACCAGCGGTGGTTTGTTTGCCGGATCAAGAGCTACCAACTCTTTTTCCGAAGGT
AACTGGCTTCAGCAGAGCGCAGATACCAAATACTGTCCTTCTAGTGTAGCCGTAGTTAGGCCACCACTTC
AAGAACTCTGTAGCACCGCCTACATACCTCGCTCTGCTAATCCTGTTACCAGTGGCTGCTGCCAGTGGCG
ATAAGTCGTGTCTTACCGGGTTGGACTCAAGACGATAGTTACCGGATAAGGCGCAGCGGTCGGGCTGAAC
GGGGGGTTCGTGCACACAGCCCAGCTTGGAGCGAACGACCTACACCGAACTGAGATACCTACAGCGTGAG
CTATGAGAAAGCGCCACGCTTCCCGAAGGGAGAAAGGCGGACAGGTATCCGGTAAGCGGCAGGGTCGGAA
CAGGAGAGCGCACGAGGGAGCTTCCAGGGGGAAACGCCTGGTATCTTTATAGTCCTGTCGGGTTTCGCCA
CCTCTGACTTGAGCGTCGATTTTTGTGATGCTCGTCAGGGGGGCGGAGCCTATGGAAAAACGCCAGCAAC
GCGGCCTTTTTACGGTTCCTGGCCTTTTGCTGGCCTTTTGCTCACATGTTCTTTCCTGCGTTATCCCCTG
ATTCTGTGGATAACCGTATTACCGCCTTTGAGTGAGCTGATACCGCTCGCCGCAGCCGAACGACCGAGCG
CAGCGAGTCAGTGAGCGAGGAAGCGGAAGAGCGCCTGATGCGGTATTTTCTCCTTACGCATCTGTGCGGT
ATTTCACACCGCATATGGTGCACTCTCAGTACAATCTGCTCTGATGCCGCATAGTTAAGCCAGTATACAC
TCCGCTATCGCTACGTGACTGGGTCATGGCTGCGCCCCGACACCCGCCAACACCCGCTGACGCGCCCTGA
CGGGCTTGTCTGCTCCCGGCATCCGCTTACAGACAAGCTGTGACCGTCTCCGGGAGCTGCATGTGTCAGA
GGTTTTCACCGTCATCACCGAAACGCGCGAGGCAGCAGATCAATTCGCGCGCGAAGGCGAAGCGGCATGC
ATAATGTGCCTGTCAAATGGACGAAGCAGGGATTCTGCAAACCCTATGCTACTCCGTCAAGCCGTCAATT
GTCTGATTCGTTACCAATTATGACAACTTGACGGCTACATCATTCACTTTTTCTTCACAACCGGCACGGA
ACTCGCTCGGGCTGGCCCCGGTGCATTTTTTAAATACCCGCGAGAAATAGAGTTGATCGTCAAAACCAAC
ATTGCGACCGACGGTGGCGATAGGCATCCGGGTGGTGCTCAAAAGCAGCTTCGCCTGGCTGATACGTTGG
TCCTCGCGCCAGCTTAAGACGCTAATCCCTAACTGCTGGCGGAAAAGATGTGACAGACGCGACGGCGACA
AGCAAACATGCTGTGCGACGCTGGCGATATCAAAATTGCTGTCTGCCAGGTGATCGCTGATGTACTGACA
AGCCTCGCGTACCCGATTATCCATCGGTGGATGGAGCGACTCGTTAATCGCTTCCATGCGCCGCAGTAAC
AATTGCTCAAGCAGATTTATCGCCAGCAGCTCCGAATAGCGCCCTTCCCCTTGCCCGGCGTTAATGATTT
GCCCAAACAGGTCGCTGAAATGCGGCTGGTGCGCTTCATCCGGGCGAAAGAACCCCGTATTGGCAAATAT
TGACGGCCAGTTAAGCCATTCATGCCAGTAGGCGCGCGGACGAAAGTAAACCCACTGGTGATACCATTCG
CGAGCCTCCGGATGACGACCGTAGTGATGAATCTCTCCTGGCGGGAACAGCAAAATATCACCCGGTCGGC
AAACAAATTCTCGTCCCTGATTTTTCACCACCCCCTGACCGCGAATGGTGAGATTGAGAATATAACCTTT
CATTCCCAGCGGTCGGTCGATAAAAAAATCGAGATAACCGTTGGCCTCAATCGGCGTTAAACCCGCCACC
AGATGGGCATTAAACGAGTATCCCGGCAGCAGGGGATCATTTTGCGCTTCAGCCATACTTTTCATAC
