>Addgene plasmid #105668 | pBad-CAts TAG97 | depositor partial sequence | sequence record 200109 | HCAII thermostable variant insert
ATGGCGCATCATTGGGGTTACGGTAAACACAACGGTCCGGAGCATTGGCACAAAGATTTTCCAATTGCGA
AGGGCGAACGTCAAAGCCCGGTTGACATTGATACGCACACGGCAAAGTACGACCCGAGCCTGAAACCGCT
GAGCGTTTCCTATGACCAGGCTACGAGCCTGCGTATCCTGAACAATGGCCACACCTTCAACGTGGAGTTT
GATGATTCCCAAGATAAGGCGGTTCTGAAAGGTGGTCCGTTGGATGGCACCTACCGCCTGATCCAATTTC
ACTTTCACTAGGGTAGCCACGACGGTCAGGGCAGCGAGCATACCGTGGACAAAAAGAAGTATGCAGCCGA
ACTGCACCTGGTGCATTGGAACACGAAGTACGGCGACTTCGGTAAAGCGGTCCAGCAACCGGACGGTCTG
GCTGTTCTGGGTATTTTCCTGAAGGTCGGCAGCGCGAACCCGGGTCTGCAGAAAGTGGTTGACGTGTTGG
ACTCTATCAAGACCAAAGGCAAGAGCGCGGACTTCACCAATTTCGATCCGCGTGGTCTGCTGCCGGAGAG
CCTGGATTACTGGACTTATCCGGGCAGCCTGACCACCCCGCCATTGCTGGAGTGCGTGACCTGGATCGTC
TTGAAAGAACCGATCAGCGTTAGCTCTGAACAGGTCAGCAAGTTCCGCAAGCTGAATTTCAATGGTGAGG
GCGAGCCGGAAGAACCGATGGTCGATAATTGGCGTCCTACCCAACCGCTGAAAAACCGCCAGATTAAAGC
ATCCTTTAAGCATCACCACCACCATCACTAA
